>Addgene plasmid #236403 | pQCXIP-EGFP-APEX2-V5-EEA1 | addgene full sequence | sequence record 469950 | Addgene NGS Result
TTGAGATCCTTTTTTTCTGCGCGTAATCTGCTGCTTGCAAACAAAAAAACCACCGCTACCAGCGGTGGTT
TGTTTGCCGGATCAAGAGCTACCAACTCTTTTTCCGAAGGTAACTGGCTTCAGCAGAGCGCAGATACCAA
ATACTGTCCTTCTAGTGTAGCCGTAGTTAGGCCACCACTTCAAGAACTCTGTAGCACCGCCTACATACCT
CGCTCTGCTAATCCTGTTACCAGTGGCTGCTGCCAGTGGCGATAAGTCGTGTCTTACCGGGTTGGACTCA
AGACGATAGTTACCGGATAAGGCGCAGCGGTCGGGCTGAACGGGGGGTTCGTGCACACAGCCCAGCTTGG
AGCGAACGACCTACACCGAACTGAGATACCTACAGCGTGAGCTATGAGAAAGCGCCACGCTTCCCGAAGG
GAGAAAGGCGGACAGGTATCCGGTAAGCGGCAGGGTCGGAACAGGAGAGCGCACGAGGGAGCTTCCAGGG
GGAAACGCCTGGTATCTTTATAGTCCTGTCGGGTTTCGCCACCTCTGACTTGAGCGTCGATTTTTGTGAT
GCTCGTCAGGGGGGCGGAGCCTATGGAAAAACGCCAGCAACGCGGCCTTTTTACGGTTCCTGGCCTTTTG
CTGGCCTTTTGCTCACATGTTCTTTCCTGCGTTATCCCCTGATTCTGTGGATAACCGTATTACCGCCTTT
GAGTGAGCTGATACCGCTCGCCGCAGCCGAACGACCGAGCGCAGCGAGTCAGTGAGCGAGGAAGCGGAAG
AGCGCCTGATGCGGTATTTTCTCCTTACGCATCTGTGCGGTATTTCACACCGCATATGGTGCACTCTCAG
TACAATCTGCTCTGATGCCGCATAGTTAAGCCAGTAAGCTTTTTGCAAAAGCCTAGGCCTCCAAAAAAGC
CTCCTCACTACTTCTGGAATAGCTCAGAGGCCGAGGCGGCCTCGGCCTCTGCATAAATAAAAAAAATTAG
TCAGCCATGGGGCGGAGAATGGGCGGAACTGGGCGGAGTTAGGGGCGGGATGGGCGGAGTTAGGGGCGGG
ACTATGGTTGCTGACTAATTGAGATGCATGCTTTGCATACTTCTGCCTGCTGGGGAGCCTGGGGACTTTC
CACACCCTAACTGACACACATTCCACAGCCGGATCTACACTCCGCTATCGCTACGTGACTGGGTCATGGC
TGCGCCCCGACACCCGCCAACACCCGCTGACGCGCCCTGACGGGCTTGTCTGCTCCCGGCATCCGCTTAC
AGACAAGCTGTGACCGTCTCCGGGAGCTGCATGTGTCAGAGGTTTTCACCGTCATCACCGAAACGCGCGA
GGCAGCCAGCTTACCTCCCGGTGGTGGGTCGGTGGTCCCTGGGCAGGGGTCTCCCGATCCCGGACGAGCC
CCCAAATGAAAGACCCCCGCTGACGGGTAGTCAATCACTCAGAGGAGACCCTCCCAAGGAACAGCGAGAC
CACAAGTCGGATGCAACTGCAAGAGGGTTTATTGGATACACGGGTACCCGGGCGACTCAGTCAATCGGAG
GACTGGCGCCCCGAGTGAGGGGTTGTGGGCTCTTTTATTGAGCTCGGGGAGCAGAAGCGCGCGAACAGAA
GCGAGAAGCGAACTGATTGGTTAGTTCAAATAAGGCACAGGGTCATTTCAGGTCCTTGGGGCACCCTGGA
AACATCTGATGGTTCTCTAGGGTCGACCCTGTTCCATCTGTTCCTGACCTTGATCTGAACTTCTCTATTC
TCAGTTATGTATTTTTCCATGCCTTGCAAAATGGCGTTACTTAAGCTAGCTTGCCAAACCTACAGGTGGG
GTCTTTCATTCCCCCCTTTTTCTGGAGACTAAATAAAATCTTTTATTTTATCTATGGCTCGTACTCTATA
GGCTTCAGCTGGTGATATTGTTGAGTCAAAACTAGAGCCTGGACCACTGATATCCTGTCTTTAACAAATT
GGACTAATCGATAAGCTTATCTCTACACTGGCTCGATGGAGTCAGCCTAGTGTCCCTCGGAAAGCCTTGA
GGTCCCTTTGGAGCAGTTCTGCACTCGGCCTCTGCAGCGCTGCAGCCCTCGACTAGAGTCGGTGGGCCTC
GGGGGCGGGTGCGGGGTCGGCGGGGCCGCCCCGGGTGGCTTCGGTCGGAGCCATGGGGTCGTGCGCTCCT
TTCGGTCGGGCGCTGCGGGTCGTGGGGCGGGCGTCAGGCACCGGGCTTGCGGGTCATGCACCAGGTGCGC
GGTCCTTCGGGCACCTCGACGTCGGCGGTGACGGTGAAGCCGAGCCGCTCGTAGAAGGGGAGGTTGCGGG
GCGCGGAGGTCTCCAGGAAGGCGGGCACCCCGGCGCGCTCGGCCGCCTCCACTCCGGGGAGCACGACGGC
GCTGCCCAGACCCTTGCCCTGGTGGTCGGGCGAGACGCCGACGGTGGCCAGGAACCACGCGGGCTCCTTG
GGCCGGTGCGGCGCCAGGAGGCCTTCCATCTGTTGCTGCGCGGCCAGCCGGGAACCGCTCAACTCGGCCA
TGCGCGGGCCGATCTCGGCGAACACCGCCCCCGCTTCGACGCTCTCCGGCGTGGTCCAGACCGCCACCGC
GGCGCCGTCGTCCGCGACCCACACCTTGCCGATGTCGAGCCCGACGCGCGTGAGGAAGAGTTCTTGCAGC
TCGGTGACCCGCTCGATGTGGCGGTCCGGGTCGACGGTGTGGCGCGTGGCGGGGTAGTCGGCGAACGCGG
CGGCGAGGGTGCGTACGGCCCTGGGGACGTCGTCGCGGGTGGCGAGGCGCACCGTGGGCTTGTACTCGGT
CATGGTAAGCTTGGGCTGCAGGTCGAAAGGCCCGGAGATGAGGAAGAGGAGAACAGCGCGGCAGACGTGC
GCTTTTGAAGCGTGCAGAATGCCGGGCCTCCGGAGGACCTTCGGGCGCCCGCCCCGCCCCTGAGCCCGCC
CCTGAGCCCGCCCCCGGACCCACCCCTTCCCAGCCTCTGAGCCCAGAAAGCGAAGGAGCAAAGCTGCTAT
TGGCCGCTGCCCCAAAGGCCTACCCGCTTCCATTGCTCAGCGGTGCTGTCCATCTGCACGAGACTAGTGA
GACGTGCTACTTCCATTTGTCACGTCCTGCACGACGCGAGCTGCGGGGCGGGGGGGAACTTCCTGACTAG
GGGAGGAGTAGAAGGTGGCGCGAAGGGGCCACCAAAGAACGGAGTCGCTTGGCGCCTAACGCTGGATGTG
GAATGTGTGCGAGGCCAGAGGCCACTTGTGTAGCGCCAAGTGCCCAGCGGGGCTGCTAAAGCGCATGCTC
CAGACTGCCTTGGGAAAAGCGCCTCCCCTACCCGGTTCACGGGTTTAAACTTATCCTTGCAAGTCATTGA
AACATGCATCACAGACACGAACAGGCTTCTTGGAGGAAGGAGTTAAGGCATTTTTGGCTGAACATTCAGC
ACAGAAGATATTTCCACACTGTCGGCAGTGATGCCGTCTCACTGTTACTGAAAAGCCTTTCCCACAGGCC
ATACAGTTTTGTACTTCATTGTCTTCGGCCCACTTTCTATTCAACGCTTGTGTATGTTTGATCTGAAGTG
ATTGGTTTTCTCTGCCCAGCTCCTGCACTGCTGCAGTTGTATTATCCAGCTTTCTTTGCAATTCTAATAC
TTTGGTTTGAAGCTTTTCTATTTCACCTTCTCCTTTAAGACATCTTTCCAGTAGTGCTCTCCTTTCATCT
TGATTATTCTGAACCGTTGCTTCTAATACTGCAATTTCACCCCGTAAGTCATCCGTTTGTTTCTCAAGCT
CACTAACTCTCCGTTGACTAGATTGCCACTCCTTCTTCACAGTGCCTAAGTTTTCATTTAATGCTGTAAT
CTGCATGGTAAGTTTAGCCTCATTTTCTTCATGCTTCTTCATTCCTACTTCCTTTTCTTTTATTTCGGAA
TGCAACTTAGCTTCTTTCTCAATAAATTCTTTCTTCAGCTCCTCTTCTTCCTTTTTCACCTGGTCTTTTA
GTATCTGCTGATTTCTCTTCTCCTGTTCAACAGCTGCCTTCAGGGAGTCCGCTTTTCCTTGAAGTTCTAA
TTTCTGCTGAATTAGAAGCTGTTTAGCATCTTTAAGATTTGTTATCTCCTTTATGCTTTCTAGTTTGTGG
GACTTGAGTTCTTCGTTTAGTTTAGTGATTTCTTTTTCTTGTCTACATTTAATTTCTTCTATCTCTGCCA
ATTTAGACTTCTCATTTACCAGTTCTTTTTCTTTCAGTGACTTTTCTTTCTGAATGTCTTGTAGTGCTTT
ACATCGCTCCTGCAATTGCTGTTCTTTCTTTGCTGAATCCTGCTCCAATGTAGCCTTGGCAGTCTTCAGT
TCTTGAATCAATTTATTTTGATTTCCAATTTGATTTCTGTTTGAAATCAAGTCCTCCTGTGCTAGAGAAA
GCTTCTCTTCTACAGACTTAAGATCTTGCCTGGTGGCTAGAAGTTCAGATTCCCTCCCATAGAAATCAGA
TTGAAGCTGTTTGAAAGTTTCCTGACTTTTTTCATAGTTGTTTTGTAATACTGATATTTTCTCTTTCTCT
GCTGCAAGTTCCTGGGCTGCCTGTGTTAACTGCTGCTGTAGTTTATTCTCAAGCTCTGTCTTCTGTAAAA
CAGCAATTTTAAGCTCTCCTTGGAGTGCTTCAATTTGTTTTTTCTTCTGTTCACTTGATTGCTTTAGCTC
ATTTATGTTCCCCTGAAGTTGTTGCTCTTCTTTTTCATTTTGTTTTAAAGTATTCTGGGCCTGTATAAGT
TGTTCCTGCATTGAATTGAGTTCCAATTTCAACTGATGAGAAGCCTCCTTCTCTTTTTCAAGTGACTTTT
TCAGTTCCTTCTGTTCCTTAAGTGTGTTTTCCATCTGCACTTGAAGTTGATGCTTTAATTCTTTGCAAGT
TTTTTCCAAGTCTAATATAGCGGCTTTTCCTTTCTGATTCTCCTTTTCAAATTCACTTTTAGAGTTTTTC
AAAGAATCAGAAACTTTTGATAGTTTGTCCTTTACTGTAGAAAGCTCTGTCATTAAAGCTTCTTTCTCCA
TTTTCACTTTTTGTAGTTCTGTTACTGTTGTTTGAATTCTGTTATTCAATTCCTCATGCTGAATCTTTGT
TTCTTGACTTAAAGTTTCAAAATCTTGTTTCAGGATTTGTTTTTCTTCCTCTTGCTTGGTAAGCTTTTGC
TTGATACTTTCAAGGGCTTCAGATTTTTTCTGTAGATCCAATCTTGTACTGGATACTATTTCCTTCTCCA
TTTCAAGTTGTTTACTCAATTCTGTGGCTCTGAGCTCTAAATCTGTGTTCAGCTGTCTTTGCTGTTGTAG
ATCTTGCAAAGCCTGCTCCTTGCTTGCTTTAACTTCAAGACTATCAGCTTCTAGTTTCTTAATTTGACCT
TCTAGCTCTTCGGTTTTCTGTTCTAAAGAGAGGTATTTCTCTTTATATTCTTTAAGATGACTTTCCAGCT
GACTGCAATGTTCTTGCTTGTCTTGTAACTTTGCAGTGACCTGATCCAACTGAGTAGTAATCTTATTTAA
CTCCTGCTGTTTATCTTGTAATGCATTTTGAGCTGTGTCCAAATGATTCTGAAGATCAGCTCTTTGAGCA
GTTTTTGCTGCTTCTGCTGATAGTAATAGTTCGGTTTTGGCTTTAATCTGTATGTCAAGCTGGGAGACCT
TCTCCTTGCTTTCATTTAATTGACTATTTAATTCATTGACACTAGTTTCTAGGGAAAGGACACGGTCTTG
TGCAGCTCTAAGATGTGCCTTCTGCTCTTGTACCTGGTCATGCAAATTCTCCTGGGCTTGTTTATGACTT
TCTGACTGATTCTTCAGCTTCTCTGTTAGTTGAGTTACTTGCTCCTGTAGTGTATGGTTTTTTTCTTGTA
ACTGGTTAAGAACAGCAGTCTCTCCTTCACCAGCCTGAATTTTTGCATAAAGATCTTCTCTTTCTTTTTC
TAGTAATGAAATATTTTCTTTACTCTTCTGTAATAAAGCTTCAAGGTTCTGGATCTTTTGGTCCTTGTCG
CCAATTTGACGTAGAACTTGTTCCAAATCATTCTGAGCTTCTCGAAGTTTTGCCGTGGTGCTTTGCTGAA
GAGCCTGTTGTTCTTGATGCTGTTGCTTTGTTTTATCTAATTGATGCTGCAATTCTGTAGAATTTGTAAC
TTTTTCCTTCAACTGCTCTTCTAACCGAGAAAGTTTGAGTTGTAAATCAGCCACTTGTTGTTCTTTATCC
ATCAACTTTTCACTTGAAAGCTGTCTCTGTTCCTTCAGCCTACCATGAGCTTCCCCTAGTTGGCGCTCTG
TCTCTAGAAGTTTGCTATGTAATTGATTAATTTCACTTTGGAGTTGTAACCCATGCTGCTCCTTTTCTTC
TCTCTGTTGTTGTAGCTGCTTAAACTCCGCCTTTAGATGCTGGTACTTGGTCTCTACCTCAGATAATTCT
TCTTTGAGCTTTTGAGTAGCTTCTCCTTTTTCACTTAGTTCTACATGTATTCTATGCAGTGAGGTTTCAG
ATGCAGACAATCTTGACTGAAGCTGTTGACAATCTAGGTCTTTTTGATGAAGGGTTGCCTGAATATTCTT
TTTACTCACAGATTCTTCATTATGTTTCTCCTCTAACTTAGTATAGTCTTGTTCTTTTTTCAGCAAGTTT
TCTGTCAAGGTCTGATTTTTTTGTGTTAATTCATTAACTGAACTTTTCAGTTTTTGTAGTTCCTGTACAT
ATACAGCAACTTCCTGGGGGCCTTTGGCAAGTTCACTCCTTAGCTGGCTTATTGTGGCCTCTGAGCTAGC
ATATTGTGACTGCAATTTTTTGCATTCATCTTTGAGTTTTTCAGATTCTCGCTCACGTTCCAAGGTCATG
TTATCCATTAGTGTTTGAACTTGGACCAGTTCTTTCTTTAGCACGGCAACATCTTCTATACCAGGTCTCT
GAAGCAGTTCCGTCTTCAGATCTTGAATTACAGTTGCCTCTTTGTTTAATTCTTCTGTCAGACGTGTCAC
TTTTTGTTCAGCAGCTTCTCGAAGACTCCTTTCTTCATCATACTTTGACTTTATATCTGCAATTTCAGTA
GCAAGTTGGGCTGCTTTCTGTTCAAATAAGTCTTTCATTTGCTTAATATTAAAATTTTCTGTTTGGGCTT
CTTCTAATTGCTGTTCCAAAGACTGTAGTTCTGCTGATGAATCAGTCACCAACCCATCAGGTTTGGCCTC
TTGCTGCTGCAGCCCTTGATATTTTTCTAATTCCTTCTTTAATTCTTCCGAGTACCATTTTTCTTCCTTA
AGTGAAGCCTGTAGGTCTTGGACCTCTTGTCTGAGCAGTGTTACATCATCTCGCTTCAAAGCAAGATTAG
ACTCTCCTCCATGACCTGAGTCATTACCAGCATCATGAACAGCTTCATAATGTTTGAAAAGTTCATCAGC
AGATCCAAGAGATTTCATACACTGGGGACATATGAAACCTTCTGAAGAGCTTTCATTATTGACGTCCACT
GTGTTTATAGGAGTTGCTGATGAATCTAAATCAGAACCTTGAGAGCCAACTCTCCCAGGAGTCCTCTGTA
AAATCCTCCTTAACATTTCTCGAGAGGTGCTGTCCAGGCCCAGCAGGGGGTTGGGGATGGGCTTGCCGGC
ATCAGCAAACCCAAGCTCGGAAAGCTTTTGGTGAGCCTCAGCGTAATCAGCAAAGAAGGCATCTTCGTCC
GCTGCATATTTGTCAACGAGAGGGCGGAATACAGGGTCAGACAAAAGAGCCTTGTCAGAAGGTAGCTGAA
GGAGACCTTCCTTCTCACCACTCAACAACTCCGTGAAGTATGAGTTGTCGAAAATAAGAGGATTAGAGGT
CCAGGGACCCTCAAATCCAGAACGCTCCTTGTGTGCAGCTCCAATAGTGTGACCCCCAGATAGAGCAACG
ATATCTTGGTCAGTAAGCCCCATAGCTTTGCCAAACACATCTCTCAAATGGTCAGAACCCTTAGTGGGAT
CGGGCAAGCGACCCTCTGGTGGTGGCTCAGGCTTGTCCTCTCTTCCAGGGTGGAATGGAACCTTAGGTCC
ACCCGTGACCTCAACGGCAACAACGCCAGCCAACTGGTAGAAATCGGCGTAGCTCAAAATAGGGAACTCC
GCCTTGAGTGGCTCCAAAAGCCTAACAGCGATGTCAAGACCGTTGTTAGCGCTGTGAGCCAGTTCGGCAG
GGTGCTTGATGGTTCCGAAGGGTCCACCGGTCTTCGTGCCCTTGTCAAAGGTTCCAGCAGAGTGGAATGC
CAAACGGAGCATTAGAGGAGCGCATCTCTTCTCAGCGATGAAGCCTCTGAGCTTCTTCTTCGCCTTCTCA
ACGGCGTCCTGGTAATCAGCACTCACAGTTGGGTAAGACTTTCCTCCGGACTTGTACAGCTCGTCCATGC
CGAGAGTGATCCCGGCGGCGGTCACGAACTCCTTAAGGACCATGTGATCGCGCTTCTCGTTGGGGTCTTT
GCTCAGGGCGGACTGGGTGCTCAGGTAGTGGTTGTCGGGCAGCAGCACGGGGCCGTCGCCGATGGGGGTG
TTCTGCTGGTAGTGGTCGGCGAGCTGCACGCTGCCGTCCTCGATGTTGTGGCGGATCTTGAAGTTCACCT
TGATGCCGTTCTTCTGCTTGTCGGCCATGATATAGACGTTGTGGCTGTTGTAGTTGTACTCCAGCTTGTG
CCCCAGGATGTTGCCGTCCTCCTTGAAGTCGATGCCCTTCAGCTCGATGCGGTTCACCAGGGTGTCGCCC
TCGAACTTCACCTCGGCGCGGGTCTTGTAGTTGCCGTCGTCCTTGAAGAAGATGGTGCGCTCCTGGACGT
AGCCTTCGGGCATGGCGGACTTGAAGAAGTCGTGCTGCTTCATGTGGTCGGGGTAGCGGCTGAAGCACTG
CACGCCGTAGGTCAGGGTGGTCACGAGGGTGGGCCAGGGCACGGGCAGCTTGCCGGTGGTGCAGATGAAC
TTCAGGGTCAGCTTGCCGTAGGTGGCATCGCCCTCGCCCTCGCCGGACACGCTGAACTTGTGGCCGTTTA
CGTCGCCGTCCAGCTCGACCAGGATGGGCACCACCCCGGTGAACAGCTCCTCGCCCTTGCTCACCATGCG
GCCGCGGATCAATTCCTGCAGGTCCGTTCCAATGCACCGTTCCCGGCCGCGGAGGCTGGATCGGTCCCGG
TGTCTTCTATGGAGGTCAAAACAGCGTGGATGGCGTCTCCAGGCGATCTGACGGTTCACTAAACGAGCTC
TGCTTATATAGACCTCCCACCGTACACGCCTACCGCCCATTTGCGTCAATGGGGCGGAGTTGTTACGACA
TTTTGGAAAGTCCCGTTGATTTTGGTGCCAAAACAAACTCCCATTGACGTCAATGGGGTGGAGACTTGGA
AATCCCCGTGAGTCAAACCGCTATCCACGCCCATTGATGTACTGCCAAAACCGCATCACCATGGTAATAG
CGATGACTAATACGTAGATGTACTGCCAAGTAGGAAAGTCCCATAAGGTCATGTACTGGGCATAATGCCA
GGCGGGCCATTTACCGTCATTGACGTCAATAGGGGGCGTACTTGGCATATGATACACTTGATGTACTGCC
AAGTGGGCAGTTTACCGTAAATACTCCACCCATTGACGTCAATGGAAAGTCCCTATTGGCGTTACTATGG
GAACATACGTCATTATTGACGTCAATGGGCGGGGGTCGTTGGGCGGTCAGCCAGGCGGGCCATTTACCGT
AAGTTATGTAACGGACTCTAGAGGATCGATCCCCCAGATCTTCAATTCCGGCGCCTAGAGAAGGAGTGAG
GGCTGGATAAAGGGAGGATCGAGGCGGGGTCGAACGAGGAGGTTCAAGGGGGAGAGACGGGGCGGATGGA
GGAAGAGGAGGCGGAGGCTTAGGGTGTACAAAGGGCTTGACCCAGGGAGGGGGGTCAAAAGCCAAGGCTT
CCCAGGTCACGATGTAGGGGACCTGGTCTGGGTGTCCATGCGGGCCAGGTGAAAAGACCTTGATCTTAAC
CTGGGTGATGAGGTCTCGGTTAAAGGTGCCGTCTCGCGGCCATCCGACGTTAAAGGTTGGCCATTCTGCA
GAGCAGAAGGTAACCCAACGTCTCTTCTTGACATCTACCGACTGGTTGTGAGCGATCCGCTCGACATCTT
TCCAGTGACCTAAGGTCAAACTTAAGGGAGTGGTAACAGTCTGGCCCTAATTTTCAGACAAATACAGAAA
CACAGTCAGACAGAGACAACACAGAACGATGCTGCAGCGCTGCAGCAGACAAGACGCGCGGCTTCGGTTC
CAAACCGAAAGCAAAAATTCAGACGGAGGCGGGAACTGTTTTAGGTTCTCGTCTCCTACCAGAACCACAT
ATCCTGACGGGGTCGGATTCCACATCGACTCCCTTCCTCAGGTCGGGCCACAAAAACGGCCCCCAAAGTC
CCTGGGACGTCTCCCAGGGTTGCGGCCGGGTGTTCAGAACTCGTCAGTTCCACCACGGGTCCGCCAGATA
CAGAGCTAGTTAGCTAACTAGTACAGACGCAGGCGCATAACATCAAACATAGACACTAGACAATCGGACA
GACACAGATAAGTTGCTGGCCAGCTTACCTCCCGGTGGTGGGTCGGTGGTCCCTGGGCAGGGGTCTCCAA
ATCCCGGACGAGCCCCCAAATGAAAGACCCCCGTCGTGGGTAGTCAATCACTCAGAGGAGACCCTCCCAA
GGAACAGCGAGACCACGATTCGGATGCAAACAGCAAGAGGCTTTATTGGGAATACGGGTACCCGGGCGAC
GCAGTCTATCGGAAGACTGGCGCGCCGAGTGAGGGGTTGTGGGCTCTTTTATTGAGCTCTGCTTATATAG
ACCTCCCACCGTACACGCCTACCGCCCATTTGCGTCAATGGGGCGGAGTTGTTACGACATTTTGGAAAGT
CCCGTTGATTTTGGTGCCAAAACAAACTCCCATTGACGTCAATGGGGTGGAGACTTGGAAATCCCCGTGA
GTCAAACCGCTATCCACGCCCATTGATGTACTGCCAAAACCGCATCACCATGGTAATAGCGATGACTAAT
ACGTAGATGTACTGCCAAGTAGGAAAGTCCCATAAGGTCATGTACTGGGCATAATGCCAGGCGGGCCATT
TACCGTCATTGACGTCAATAGGGGGCGTACTTGGCATATGATACACTTGATGTACTGCCAAGTGGGCAGT
TTACCGTAAATACTCCACCCATTGACGTCAATGGAAAGTCCCTATTGGCGTTACTATGGGAACATACGTC
ATTATTGACGTCAATGGGCGGGGGTCGTTGGGCGGTCAGCCAGGCGGGCCATTTACCGTAAGTTATGTAA
CGCGGAACTCCATATATGGGCTATGAACTAATGACCCCGTAATTGATTACTATTAATAACTAGTCAATAA
TCAATGTCAACATGGCGGTAATGTTGGACATGAGCCAATATAAATGTACATATTATGATATGGATACAAC
GTATGCAATGGCCAAGCTAATTCTTGAAGACGAAAGGGCCTCGTGATACGCCTATTTTTATAGGTTAATG
TCATGATAATAATGGTTTCTTAGACGTCAGGTGGCACTTTTCGGGGAAATGTGCGCGGAACCCCTATTTG
TTTATTTTTCTAAATACATTCAAATATGTATCCGCTCATGAGACAATAACCCTGATAAATGCTTCAATAA
TATTGAAAAAGGAAGAGTATGAGTATTCAACATTTCCGTGTCGCCCTTATTCCCTTTTTTGCGGCATTTT
GCCTTCCTGTTTTTGCTCACCCAGAAACGCTGGTGAAAGTAAAAGATGCTGAAGATCAGTTGGGTGCACG
AGTGGGTTACATCGAACTGGATCTCAACAGCGGTAAGATCCTTGAGAGTTTTCGCCCCGAAGAACGTTTT
CCAATGATGAGCACTTTTAAAGTTCTGCTATGTGGCGCGGTATTATCCCGTGTTGACGCCGGGCAAGAGC
AACTCGGTCGCCGCATACACTATTCTCAGAATGACTTGGTTGAGTACTCACCAGTCACAGAAAAGCATCT
TACGGATGGCATGACAGTAAGAGAATTATGCAGTGCTGCCATAACCATGAGTGATAACACTGCGGCCAAC
TTACTTCTGACAACGATCGGAGGACCGAAGGAGCTAACCGCTTTTTTGCACAACATGGGGGATCATGTAA
CTCGCCTTGATCGTTGGGAACCGGAGCTGAATGAAGCCATACCAAACGACGAGCGTGACACCACGATGCC
TGCAGCAATGGCAACAACGTTGCGCAAACTATTAACTGGCGAACTACTTACTCTAGCTTCCCGGCAACAA
TTAATAGACTGGATGGAGGCGGATAAAGTTGCAGGACCACTTCTGCGCTCGGCCCTTCCGGCTGGCTGGT
TTATTGCTGATAAATCTGGAGCCGGTGAGCGTGGGTCTCGCGGTATCATTGCAGCACTGGGGCCAGATGG
TAAGCCCTCCCGTATCGTAGTTATCTACACGACGGGGAGTCAGGCAACTATGGATGAACGAAATAGACAG
ATCGCTGAGATAGGTGCCTCACTGATTAAGCATTGGTAACTGTCAGACCAAGTTTACTCATATATACTTT
AGATTGATTTAAAACTTCATTTTTAATTTAAAAGGATCTAGGTGAAGATCCTTTTTGATAATCTCATGAC
CAAAATCCCTTAACGTGAGTTTTCGTTCCACTGAGCGTCAGACCCCGTAGAAAAGATCAAAGGATCTTC
Features (pLannotate 1.2.2; 23 found; start..end, strand, type, name):
      1..589     +  rep_origin     ori: high-copy-number ColE1/pMB1/pBR322/pUC origin of replication
    775..876     -  misc_feature   bom (fragment): basis of mobility region from pBR322
    890..1100    -  promoter       SV40 promoter: SV40 early promoter
   1156..1194    -  misc_feature   bom (fragment): basis of mobility region from pBR322
   1296..1336    -  CDS            rop (fragment): Rop protein, which maintains plasmids at low copy number; rop
   1405..1830    -  LTR            3' LTR (ΔU3): self-inactivating 3' long terminal repeat (LTR) from Moloney murine leukemia virus
   1872..1972    -  CDS            env (fragment): murine leukemia virus gPr80 envelope polyprotein precursor; env; proteolytically cleaved into gp70SU and p15TM subunits
   2005..2076    -  CDS            Mos (fragment): MOS_MOUSE - Experimental evidence at transcript level: Swiss-Prot protein existence level 2. From Mus musculus (Mouse).
   2089..2154    -  CDS            dmpM (fragment): DMPM_STRAD - Protein inferred from homology: Swiss-Prot protein existence level 3. From Streptomyces alboniger.
   2204..2803    -  CDS            PuroR: puromycin N-acetyltransferase; pac from Streptomyces alboniger; confers resistance to puromycin
   2824..3323    -  promoter       PGK promoter: mouse phosphoglycerate kinase 1 promoter
   3341..7576    -  CDS            EEA1: human early endosome antigen 1
   7628..8374    -  CDS            APEX2: soybean ascorbate peroxidase, engineered to serve as a monomeric tag for electron microscopy and live-cell proteomics (Lam et al., 2015) more active than the original APEX due to the A134P mutation
   8381..9097    -  CDS            EGFP: EGFP is a basic (constitutively fluorescent) green fluorescent protein published in 1996, derived from Aequorea victoria. It is reported to be a rapidly-maturing weak dimer with moderate acid sensitivity.
   9236..9439    -  promoter       CMV promoter: human cytomegalovirus (CMV) immediate early promoter
   9440..9743    -  enhancer       CMV enhancer: human cytomegalovirus immediate early enhancer
   9780..10196   -  CDS            gag (truncated): truncated Moloney murine leukemia virus (MMLV) gag gene lacking the start codon
  10263..10537   -  misc_feature   MESV Ψ (fragment): packaging signal of murine embryonic stem cell virus
  10659..10834   -  LTR            5' LTR (truncated): truncated long terminal repeat from Moloney murine sarcoma virus
  10835..11038   -  promoter       CMV promoter: human cytomegalovirus (CMV) immediate early promoter
  11039..11418   -  enhancer       CMV enhancer: human cytomegalovirus immediate early enhancer
  11604..11708   +  promoter       AmpR promoter: bla
  11709..12569   +  CDS            AmpR: β-lactamase; bla; confers resistance to ampicillin, carbenicillin, and related antibiotics
