[The description below was written by a language model from this plasmid's Addgene catalogue record and pLannotate feature annotations shown in this document.]
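Description:
pQCXIP-EGFP-APEX2-V5-EEA1 is a self-inactivating gammaretroviral (MMLV-based) expression vector built on the pQCXIP backbone, designed to deliver a fluorescent, endosome-targeted APEX2 peroxidase into mammalian cells. It is maintained in bacteria through a high-copy ColE1/pUC-type origin and an ampicillin resistance gene. The viral portion consists of a hybrid 5′ end, in which a CMV enhancer/promoter is placed upstream of a truncated LTR to drive genomic RNA production in packaging cells. This is followed by a packaging signal, a truncated gag segment that aids encapsidation, and a U3-deleted 3′ LTR. That deletion silences LTR promoter activity after integration, so expression depends on internal promoters.

The payload is a roughly 5.8 kb fusion transcribed from an internal CMV immediate-early enhancer/promoter. It comprises EGFP, then the engineered soybean ascorbate peroxidase APEX2, a V5 epitope tag (listed in the catalogue, though not called by the automated annotation), and human early endosome antigen 1 (EEA1) at the C-terminal end. EEA1 localizes the fusion to endosomes, EGFP allows localization to be checked by fluorescence, V5 offers an antibody handle, and APEX2 is an enzyme generally used for proximity labelling or electron microscopy contrast. Transduced cells are selected with puromycin. The feature table places the puromycin N-acetyltransferase gene behind a mouse PGK promoter rather than behind an IRES as the backbone name might imply, and no IRES is annotated. The record states the purpose only as expressing fluorescent endosome-localized APEX2, and the plasmid was deposited with a study on purifying mitochondrial subpopulations.
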