Addgene plasmid #236403: pQCXIP-EGFP-APEX2-V5-EEA1
Purpose: Expresses a fluorescent endosome-localized APEX2
Depositing lab: Jared Rutter. Depositing organization: University of Utah. Publication: A dual-purification system to isolate mitochondrial subpopulations. Cunningham CN, Van Vranken JG, Larios J, Heyden K, Gygi SP, Rutter J. J Cell Sci. 2025 Mar 13:jcs.263693. doi: 10.1242/jcs.263693. PubMed 40079232.
Backbone
  Vector backbone: pQCXIP
  Vector type: Mammalian Expression, Retroviral
  Selectable markers: Puromycin
Growth in bacteria
  Bacterial resistance: Ampicillin, 100 μg/mL
  Growth temperature: 30°C
  Growth strain: NEB Stable
  Copy number: Unknown
Gene/Insert
  Gene/Insert name: EGFP-APEX2-V5-EEA1
  Species: H. sapiens (human)
  Insert size (bp): 5757
  Tag / fusion protein: EGFP (N terminal on insert); APEX2 (N terminal on insert); V5 (N terminal on insert)
Resource information
  A portion of this plasmid was derived from a plasmid made by: EEA1 cloned from Addgene #42307
Terms and licenses: Academic/Nonprofit Terms; Industry Terms: Not Available to Industry
How to cite: pQCXIP-EGFP-APEX2-V5-EEA1 was a gift from Jared Rutter (Addgene plasmid # 236403 ; http://n2t.net/addgene:236403 ; RRID:Addgene_236403)
